>Addgene plasmid #18452 | T4 Lysozyme R96G | addgene partial sequence | sequence record 24238 | 3primeUP
GCTANTGAAAAAGCCCGCTCATTAGGCGGGCTCAGATCTGCTCATGTTTGACAGCTTATCATCGATAAGC
TTCGGCAATAAATTCTTGATATGTTTTCATATGTTTCCTTTAAATATTTTAATTAGTAATTGTCTATTCA
AGTAATTGTGAATATACTATCACAATTCCAAGAGAAAGTAAACAGCTTTATAGATTTTTATACGCGTCCC
AAGTGCCAGTTCTAAACGTTGTAATGACTCGTTTTGCGCGATTAGGTGTTTGATTATACCATCTACTTTT
AGCTAAGTTAACTGCTGCTTCATCCCAGCGTTTTTGTTGAAGCATACGTAAAGAGTTAGTAAATCCTGCC
ACACCGGTTTCTCCCATTTGGAAAACCATATTAATCAATGCACAGCCACGAACCGCATCAAGAGAATCAT
AAACCGGTTTTAATTTAGCATTTCTCAGAATTCCGCGAACAGCAGCATCAACATCCTGATTAAAGAGTTT
TTCAGCCTCATCTTTTGTAATTACACCATTGCAATTACGCCCAATAGCTTTATCTAATTCAGATTTAGCA
GCATTAAGTGATGGACTTTTTGTAAGCAAATGACCGATGCCAATAGTGTAATAGCCTTCTGTGTCTTTAT
AGATTTTAAGTCTAAGACCTTCATCTATACGTAACATTTCAAATATATTCATAATACCTCCTAAGCATCG
ATGGATCCTGTTTCCTGTGTGAAATTGTTATCCGCTCACAATTCCACACATTATACGAGCCGATGATAAT
TGTCACAGGGGGANGGGAGTAGCTGANCTGTTCCTGGTGAATTGTATCGCTCCCATTCCCN
