[The description below was written by a language model from this plasmid's Addgene catalogue record.]
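Description:
T4 Lysozyme R96G is a bacterial expression plasmid built on the pHS1403 backbone (about 5 kb without insert) that carries the lysozyme gene of bacteriophage T4 (gene e) with a single point substitution changing arginine 96 to glycine. The plasmid is maintained at high copy number in E. coli and selected by ampicillin resistance. No feature table accompanies the record, and the catalogue fields do not name the origin of replication, the promoter driving expression, or any other regulatory element. No fusion tags or reporters are listed.

The insert of roughly 600 bp was cloned by restriction enzymes between a 5′ BamHI site and a 3′ HindIII site, both of which remain intact, so the fragment can be excised or transferred to another vector. According to the depositor's comments, the BamHI site lies 27 bp from the ATG start codon and the HindIII site 115 bp from the stop codon, so the cloned fragment includes short flanking sequences on either side of the coding region rather than the open reading frame alone.

The record does not state a specific purpose beyond bacterial expression. T4 lysozyme is a widely used model protein for studying how individual amino acid replacements affect protein folding, stability and structure, and a defined single-site variant such as R96G fits that kind of work: producing the mutant protein in bacteria for comparison with wild-type enzyme or with other substitutions at the same position. The plasmid is distributed under academic and nonprofit terms and is not available to industry.
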