Addgene plasmid #18452: T4 Lysozyme R96G
Depositing lab: Brian Matthews. Depositing organization: University of Oregon.
Backbone
  Vector backbone: pHS1403
  Backbone size w/o insert (bp): 5000
  Vector type: Bacterial Expression
Growth in bacteria
  Bacterial resistance: Ampicillin, 100 μg/mL
  Growth temperature: 37°C
  Growth strain: DH5alpha
  Copy number: High Copy
Gene/Insert
  Gene/Insert name: T4 Lysozyme
  Species: Bacteriophage T4
  Insert size (bp): 600
  Mutation: R96G
  GenBank ID: NP_049736
  Entrez Gene: e (a.k.a. T4p123)
  Cloning method: Restriction Enzyme; 5′ cloning site BamHI (not destroyed); 3′ cloning site HindIII (not destroyed)
  Sequencing primers: 5′ na; 3′ GGCGTATCACGAGGCCC
Terms and licenses: Academic/Nonprofit Terms; Industry Terms: Not Available to Industry
Depositor comments: The BamHI site is 27 bp from the ATG and the HindIII site is 115 bp from the stop.
How to cite: T4 Lysozyme R96G was a gift from Brian Matthews (Addgene plasmid # 18452 ; http://n2t.net/addgene:18452 ; RRID:Addgene_18452)
